Addgene plasmid #47433: Myc-Rab35 WT
Depositing lab: Peter McPherson. Depositing organization: McGill University. Publication: Interplay between Rab35 and Arf6 controls cargo recycling to coordinate cell adhesion and migration. Allaire PD, Seyed Sadr M, Chaineau M, Seyed Sadr E, Konefal S, Fotouhi M, Maret D, Ritter B, Del Maestro RF, McPherson PS. J Cell Sci. 2013 Feb 1;126(Pt 3):722-31. doi: 10.1242/jcs.112375. Epub 2012 Dec 21. PubMed 23264734.
Backbone
  Vector backbone: pCDNA3-myc
  Backbone manufacturer: Invitrogen
  Vector type: Mammalian Expression
Growth in bacteria
  Bacterial resistance: Ampicillin, 100 μg/mL
  Growth temperature: 37°C
  Growth strain: DH5alpha
  Copy number: High Copy
Gene/Insert
  Gene/Insert name: Rab35
  Species: H. sapiens (human)
  Entrez Gene: RAB35 (a.k.a. H-ray, RAB1C, RAY)
  Promoter: CMV
  Tag / fusion protein: Myc (N terminal on backbone)
  Cloning method: Unknown
  Sequencing primers: 5′ CMV-F; 3′ BGHrev
Terms and licenses: Academic/Nonprofit Terms; Industry Terms: Not Available to Industry
How to cite: Myc-Rab35 WT was a gift from Peter McPherson (Addgene plasmid # 47433 ; http://n2t.net/addgene:47433 ; RRID:Addgene_47433)
