[The description below was written by a language model from this plasmid's Addgene catalogue record.]
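Description:
Myc-Rab35 WT is a mammalian expression plasmid built on a pCDNA3-myc backbone, a derivative of the commercial pcDNA3 vector that supplies a Myc epitope upstream of the cloning site. It is propagated in E. coli as a high-copy plasmid under ampicillin selection. The record does not list any mammalian selection marker or give a feature table, so the remaining backbone elements are not documented here. The use of a BGH reverse sequencing primer does suggest that a bovine growth hormone polyadenylation region lies downstream of the insert, as is usual for this vector family.

The payload is the human RAB35 coding sequence (also known as RAB1C, RAY or H-ray), presumably the wild-type form as the "WT" in the name suggests. It is expressed from the CMV immediate-early promoter, which drives strong constitutive transcription in most transfected mammalian cell lines. Because the Myc tag is provided by the backbone at the N terminus, the protein is produced as a Myc-Rab35 fusion. This allows detection by immunoblotting, immunofluorescence or immunoprecipitation with anti-Myc antibodies. N-terminal placement also leaves the C terminus free, which matters for Rab GTPases because they are generally lipid-modified at that end for membrane association. The cloning method and insert boundaries are not stated.

The plasmid is associated with work on how Rab35 and Arf6 interact to control cargo recycling and thereby coordinate cell adhesion and migration. It is suited to transient overexpression of tagged wild-type Rab35 in cultured cells, for example as a reference alongside mutant forms of the GTPase.
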