>Addgene plasmid #47433 | Myc-Rab35 WT | addgene partial sequence | sequence record 68408 | CMV-F 5'-CGCAAATGGGCGGTAGGCGTG-3'
GAGCTCTCTGGCTAACTGAGAACCCACTGCTTACTGGCTTATCGAAATTAATACGACTCACTATAGGGAG
ACCCAAGCTTGCCACCATGGCATCAATGCAGAAGCTGATCTCAGAGGAGGACCTGGGATCCATGGCCCGG
GACTACGACCACCTCTTCAAGCTGCTCATCATCGGCGACAGCGGTGTGGGCAAGAGCAGTTTACTGTTGC
GTTTTGCAGACAACACTTTCTCAGGCAGCTACATCACCACGATCGGAGTGGATTTCAAGATCCGGACCGT
GGAGATCAACGGGGAGAAGGTGAAGCTGCAGATCTGGGACACAGCGGGGCAGGAGCGCTTCCGCACCATC
ACCTCCACGTATTATCGGGGGACCCACGGGGTCATTGTGGTTTACGACGTCACCAGTGCCGAGTCCTTTG
TCAACGTCAAGCGGTGGCTTCACGAAATCAACCAGAACTGTGATGATGTGTGCCGAATATTAGTGGGTAA
TAAGAATGACGACCCTGAGCGGAAGGTGGTGGAGACGGAAGATGCCTACAAATTCGCCGGGCAGATGGGC
ATCCAGTTGTTCGAGACCAGCGCCAAGGAGAATGTCAACGTGGAAGAGATGTTCAACTGCATCACGGAGC
TGGTCCTCCGAGCAAAGAAAGACAACCTGGCAAAACAGCAGCAGCAACAACAGAACGATGTGGTGAAGCT
CACGAAGAACAGTAAACGAAAGAAACGCTGCTGCTAAGAATTCTGCAGATATCCATCACACTGGCGGCCG
CTCGAGCATGCATCTAGAGGGCCCTATTCT
