LOCUS       Exported 6059 bp ds-DNA circular SYN 12-MAY-2021
DEFINITION  synthetic circular DNA
ACCESSION   .
VERSION     .
KEYWORDS    Myc-Rab35 WT
SOURCE      synthetic DNA construct
  ORGANISM  synthetic DNA construct
REFERENCE   1 (bases 1 to 6059)
  AUTHORS   Allaire PD, Seyed Sadr M, Chaineau M, Seyed Sadr E, Konefal S,
            Fotouhi M, Maret D, Ritter B, Del Maestro RF, McPherson PS
  TITLE     Interplay between Rab35 and Arf6 controls cargo recycling to
            coordinate cell adhesion and migration.
  JOURNAL   J Cell Sci. 2013 Feb 1;126(Pt 3):722-31. doi: 10.1242/jcs.112375.
            Epub 2012 Dec 21.
  PUBMED    23264734
REFERENCE   2 (bases 1 to 6059)
  AUTHORS   .
  TITLE     Direct Submission
  JOURNAL   Exported May 12, 2021 from SnapGene Server 1.1.58
            http://www.snapgene.com
FEATURES             Location/Qualifiers
     source          1..6059
                     /organism="synthetic DNA construct"
                     /mol_type="other DNA"
     enhancer        83..462
                     /label=CMV enhancer
                     /note="human cytomegalovirus immediate early enhancer"
     promoter        463..666
                     /label=CMV promoter
                     /note="human cytomegalovirus (CMV) immediate early
                     promoter"
     primer_bind     617..637
                     /label=CMV-F
                     /note="Human CMV immediate early promoter, forward primer"
     primer_bind     711..730
                     /label=T7
                     /note="T7 promoter, forward primer"
     promoter        711..729
                     /label=T7 promoter
                     /note="promoter for bacteriophage T7 RNA polymerase"
     regulatory      743..752
                     /regulatory_class="other"
                     /note="vertebrate consensus sequence for strong initiation
                     of translation (Kozak, 1987)"
     promoter        complement(1460..1478)
                     /label=SP6 promoter
                     /note="promoter for bacteriophage SP6 RNA polymerase"
     primer_bind     complement(1461..1478)
                     /label=SP6
                     /note="SP6 promoter, forward primer"
     primer_bind     complement(1498..1515)
                     /label=BGH-rev
                     /note="Bovine growth hormone terminator, reverse primer.
                     Also called BGH reverse"
     polyA_signal    1504..1728
                     /label=bGH poly(A) signal
                     /note="bovine growth hormone polyadenylation signal"
     rep_origin      1774..2202
                     /direction=RIGHT
                     /label=f1 ori
                     /note="f1 bacteriophage origin of replication; arrow
                     indicates direction of (+) strand synthesis"
     primer_bind     complement(1861..1880)
                     /label=F1ori-R
                     /note="F1 origin, reverse primer"
     primer_bind     2071..2092
                     /label=F1ori-F
                     /note="F1 origin, forward primer"
     primer_bind     complement(2211..2231)
                     /label=pBABE 3'
                     /note="SV40 enhancer, reverse primer for pBABE vectors"
     promoter        2216..2545
                     /label=SV40 promoter
                     /note="SV40 enhancer and early promoter"
     rep_origin      2396..2531
                     /label=SV40 ori
                     /note="SV40 origin of replication"
     primer_bind     2458..2477
                     /label=SV40pro-F
                     /note="SV40 promoter/origin, forward primer"
     CDS             2612..3406
                     /codon_start=1
                     /gene="aph(3')-II (or nptII)"
                     /product="aminoglycoside phosphotransferase from Tn5"
                     /label=NeoR/KanR
                     /note="confers resistance to neomycin, kanamycin, and G418
                     (Geneticin(R))"
                     /translation="MIEQDGLHAGSPAAWVERLFGYDWAQQTIGCSDAAVFRLSAQGRP
                     VLFVKTDLSGALNELQDEAARLSWLATTGVPCAAVLDVVTEAGRDWLLLGEVPGQDLLS
                     SHLAPAEKVSIMADAMRRLHTLDPATCPFDHQAKHRIERARTRMEAGLVDQDDLDEEHQ
                     GLAPAELFARLKARMPDGEDLVVTHGDACLPNIMVENGRFSGFIDCGRLGVADRYQDIA
                     LATRDIAEELGGEWADRFLVLYGIAAPDSQRIAFYRLLDEFF"
     primer_bind     complement(2666..2685)
                     /label=Neo-R
                     /note="Neomycin resistance gene, reverse primer"
     primer_bind     3276..3295
                     /label=Neo-F
                     /note="Neomycin resistance gene, forward primer"
     polyA_signal    3580..3701
                     /label=SV40 poly(A) signal
                     /note="SV40 polyadenylation signal"
     primer_bind     complement(3617..3636)
                     /label=SV40pA-R
                     /note="SV40 polyA, reverse primer"
     primer_bind     3671..3690
                     /label=EBV-rev
                     /note="SV40 polyA terminator, reverse primer"
     primer_bind     complement(3750..3766)
                     /label=M13 rev
                     /note="common sequencing primer, one of multiple similar
                     variants"
     primer_bind     complement(3750..3766)
                     /label=M13 Reverse
                     /note="In lacZ gene. Also called M13-rev"
     primer_bind     complement(3763..3785)
                     /label=M13/pUC Reverse
                     /note="In lacZ gene"
     protein_bind    3774..3790
                     /label=lac operator
                     /bound_moiety="lac repressor encoded by lacI"
                     /note="The lac repressor binds to the lac operator to
                     inhibit transcription in E. coli. This inhibition can be
                     relieved by adding lactose or
                     isopropyl-beta-D-thiogalactopyranoside (IPTG)."
     promoter        complement(3798..3828)
                     /label=lac promoter
                     /note="promoter for the E. coli lac operon"
     protein_bind    3843..3864
                     /label=CAP binding site
                     /bound_moiety="E. coli catabolite activator protein"
                     /note="CAP binding activates transcription in the presence
                     of cAMP."
     primer_bind     complement(3981..3998)
                     /label=L4440
                     /note="L4440 vector, forward primer"
     rep_origin      complement(4152..4740)
                     /direction=LEFT
                     /label=ori
                     /note="high-copy-number ColE1/pMB1/pBR322/pUC origin of
                     replication"
     primer_bind     complement(4232..4251)
                     /label=pBR322ori-F
                     /note="pBR322 origin, forward primer"
     CDS             complement(4911..5771)
                     /codon_start=1
                     /gene="bla"
                     /product="beta-lactamase"
                     /label=AmpR
                     /note="confers resistance to ampicillin, carbenicillin, and
                     related antibiotics"
                     /translation="MSIQHFRVALIPFFAAFCLPVFAHPETLVKVKDAEDQLGARVGYI
                     ELDLNSGKILESFRPEERFPMMSTFKVLLCGAVLSRIDAGQEQLGRRIHYSQNDLVEYS
                     PVTEKHLTDGMTVRELCSAAITMSDNTAANLLLTTIGGPKELTAFLHNMGDHVTRLDRW
                     EPELNEAIPNDERDTTMPVAMATTLRKLLTGELLTLASRQQLIDWMEADKVAGPLLRSA
                     LPAGWFIADKSGAGERGSRGIIAALGPDGKPSRIVVIYTTGSQATMDERNRQIAEIGAS
                     LIKHW"
     primer_bind     5534..5553
                     /label=Amp-R
                     /note="Ampicillin resistance gene, reverse primer"
     promoter        complement(5772..5876)
                     /gene="bla"
                     /label=AmpR promoter
     primer_bind     complement(5951..5970)
                     /label=pRS-marker
                     /note="pRS vectors, use to sequence yeast selectable
                     marker"
ORIGIN
        1 ttgaccgaca attgcatgaa gaatctgctt agggttaggc gttttgcgct gcttcgcgat
       61 gtacgggcca gatatacgcg ttgacattga ttattgacta gttattaata gtaatcaatt
      121 acggggtcat tagttcatag cccatatatg gagttccgcg ttacataact tacggtaaat
      181 ggcccgcctg gctgaccgcc caacgacccc cgcccattga cgtcaataat gacgtatgtt
      241 cccatagtaa cgccaatagg gactttccat tgacgtcaat gggtggagta tttacggtaa
      301 actgcccact tggcagtaca tcaagtgtat catatgccaa gtacgccccc tattgacgtc
      361 aatgacggta aatggcccgc ctggcattat gcccagtaca tgaccttatg ggactttcct
      421 acttggcagt acatctacgt attagtcatc gctattacca tggtgatgcg gttttggcag
      481 tacatcaatg ggcgtggata gcggtttgac tcacggggat ttccaagtct ccaccccatt
      541 gacgtcaatg ggagtttgtt ttggcaccaa aatcaacggg actttccaaa atgtcgtaac
      601 aactccgccc cattgacgca aatgggcggt aggcgtgtac ggtgggaggt ctatataagc
      661 agagctctct ggctaactag agaacccact gcttactggc ttatcgaaat taatacgact
      721 cactataggg agacccaagc ttgccaccat ggcatcaatg cagaagctga tctcagagga
      781 ggacctggga tccatggccc gggactacga ccacctcttc aagctgctca tcatcggcga
      841 cagcggtgtg ggcaagagca gtttactgtt gcgttttgca gacaacactt tctcaggcag
      901 ctacatcacc acgatcggag tggatttcaa gatccggacc gtggagatca acggggagaa
      961 ggtgaagctg cagatctggg acacagcggg gcaggagcgc ttccgcacca tcacctccac
     1021 gtattatcgg gggacccacg gggtcattgt ggtttacgac gtcaccagtg ccgagtcctt
     1081 tgtcaacgtc aagcggtggc ttcacgaaat caaccagaac tgtgatgatg tgtgccgaat
     1141 attagtgggt aataagaatg acgaccctga gcggaaggtg gtggagacgg aagatgccta
     1201 caaattcgcc gggcagatgg gcatccagtt gttcgagacc agcgccaagg agaatgtcaa
     1261 cgtggaagag atgttcaact gcatcacgga gctggtcctc cgagcaaaga aagacaacct
     1321 ggcaaaacag cagcagcaac aacagaacga tgtggtgaag ctcacgaaga acagtaaacg
     1381 aaagaaacgc tgctgctaag aattctgcag atatccatca cactggcggc cgctcgagca
     1441 tgcatctaga gggccctatt ctatagtgtc acctaaatgc tagagctcgc tgatcagcct
     1501 cgactgtgcc ttctagttgc cagccatctg ttgtttgccc ctcccccgtg ccttccttga
     1561 ccctggaagg tgccactccc actgtccttt cctaataaaa tgaggaaatt gcatcgcatt
     1621 gtctgagtag gtgtcattct attctggggg gtggggtggg gcaggacagc aagggggagg
     1681 attgggaaga caatagcagg catgctgggg atgcggtggg ctctatggct tctgaggcgg
     1741 aaagaaccag ctggggctct agggggtatc cccnnnnnnn nnnnnnnnnn nnnnnnnnnn
     1801 nnnnnnnnnn nnnnnnnnnn nnnnnnnnnn nnnnnnnnnn nnnnnnnnnn nnnnnnnnnn
     1861 nnnnnnnnnn nnnnnnnnnn nnnnnnnnnn nnnnnnncnn nnnnnnnnnn nnnnnnnnnn
     1921 nnnnnnnnnn nnnnnnnnnn nnnnnnnnnn nnnnnnnnnn nnnnnnnnnn nnnnnnnnnn
     1981 nnnnnnnnna nnnnnnnnnn nnnnnnnnnn nnnnnnnnnn nnnnnnnnnn nnnnnnnnnc
     2041 ctttgacgtt ggagtccacg ttctttaata gtggactctt gttccaaact ggaacaacac
     2101 tcaaccctat ctcggtctat tcttttgatt tataagggat tttgccgatt tcggcctatt
     2161 ggttaaaaaa tgagctgatt taacaaaaat ttaacgcgaa ttaattctgt ggaatgtgtg
     2221 tcagttaggg tgtggaaagt ccccaggctc cccagcaggc agaagtatgc aaagcatgca
     2281 tctcaattag tcagcaacca ggtgtggaaa gtccccaggc tccccagcag gcagaagtat
     2341 gcaaagcatg catctcaatt agtcagcaac catagtcccg cccctaactc cgcccatccc
     2401 gcccctaact ccgcccagtt ccgcccattc tccgccccat ggctgactaa ttttttttat
     2461 ttatgcagag gccgaggccg cctctgcctc tgagctattc cagaagtagt gaggaggctt
     2521 ttttggaggc ctaggctttt gcaaaaagct cccgggagct tgtatatcca ttttcggatc
     2581 tgatcaagag acaggatgag gatcgtttcg catgattgaa caagatggat tgcacgcagg
     2641 ttctccggcc gcttgggtgg agaggctatt cggctatgac tgggcacaac agacaatcgg
     2701 ctgctctgat gccgccgtgt tccggctgtc agcgcagggg cgcccggttc tttttgtcaa
     2761 gaccgacctg tccggtgccc tgaatgaact gcaggacgag gcagcgcggc tatcgtggct
     2821 ggccacgacg ggcgttcctt gcgcagctgt gctcgacgtt gtcactgaag cgggaaggga
     2881 ctggctgcta ttgggcgaag tgccggggca ggatctcctg tcatctcacc ttgctcctgc
     2941 cgagaaagta tccatcatgg ctgatgcaat gcggcggctg catacgcttg atccggctac
     3001 ctgcccattc gaccaccaag cgaaacatcg catcgagcga gcacgtactc ggatggaagc
     3061 cggtcttgtc gatcaggatg atctggacga agagcatcag gggctcgcgc cagccgaact
     3121 gttcgccagg ctcaaggcgc gcatgcccga cggcgaggat ctcgtcgtga cccatggcga
     3181 tgcctgcttg ccgaatatca tggtggaaaa tggccgcttt tctggattca tcgactgtgg
     3241 ccggctgggt gtggcggacc gctatcagga catagcgttg gctacccgtg atattgctga
     3301 agagcttggc ggcgaatggg ctgaccgctt cctcgtgctt tacggtatcg ccgctcccga
     3361 ttcgcagcgc atcgccttct atcgccttct tgacgagttc ttctgagcgg gactctgggg
     3421 ttcgaaatga ccgaccaagc gacgcccaac ctgccatcac gagatttcga ttccaccgcc
     3481 gccttctatg aaaggttggg cttcggaatc gttttccggg acgccggctg gatgatcctc
     3541 cagcgcgggg atctcatgct ggagttcttc gcccacccca acttgtttat tgcagcttat
     3601 aatggttaca aataaagcaa tagcatcaca aatttcacaa ataaagcatt tttttcactg
     3661 cattctagtt gtggtttgtc caaactcatc aatgtatctt atcatgtctg tataccgtcg
     3721 acctctagct agagcttggc gtaatcatgg tcatagctgt ttcctgtgtg aaattgttat
     3781 ccgctcacaa ttccacacaa catacgagcc ggaagcataa agtgtaaagc ctggggtgcc
     3841 taatgagtga gctaactcac attaattgcg ttgcgctcac tgcccgcttt ccagtcggga
     3901 aacctgtcgt gccagctgca ttaatgaatc ggccaacgcg cggggagagg cggtttgcgt
     3961 attgggcgct cttccgcttc ctcgctcact gactcgctgc gctcggtcgt tcggctgcgg
     4021 cgagcggtat cagctcactc aaaggcggta atacggttat ccacagaatc aggggataac
     4081 gcaggaaaga acatgtgagc aaaaggccag caaaaggcca ggaaccgtaa aaaggccgcg
     4141 ttgctggcgt ttttccatag gctccgcccc cctgacgagc atcacaaaaa tcgacgctca
     4201 agtcagaggt ggcgaaaccc gacaggacta taaagatacc aggcgtttcc ccctggaagc
     4261 tccctcgtgc gctctcctgt tccgaccctg ccgcttaccg gatacctgtc cgcctttctc
     4321 ccttcgggaa gcgtggcgct ttctcatagc tcacgctgta ggtatctcag ttcggtgtag
     4381 gtcgttcgct ccaagctggg ctgtgtgcac gaaccccccg ttcagcccga ccgctgcgcc
     4441 ttatccggta actatcgtct tgagtccaac ccggtaagac acgacttatc gccactggca
     4501 gcagccactg gtaacaggat tagcagagcg aggtatgtag gcggtgctac agagttcttg
     4561 aagtggtggc ctaactacgg ctacactaga agaacagtat ttggtatctg cgctctgctg
     4621 aagccagtta ccttcggaaa aagagttggt agctcttgat ccggcaaaca aaccaccgct
     4681 ggtagcggtg gtttttttgt ttgcaagcag cagattacgc gcagaaaaaa aggatctcaa
     4741 gaagatcctt tgatcttttc tacggggtct gacgctcagt ggaacgaaaa ctcacgttaa
     4801 gggattttgg tcatgagatt atcaaaaagg atcttcacct agatcctttt aaattaaaaa
     4861 tgaagtttta aatcaatcta aagtatatat gagtaaactt ggtctgacag ttaccaatgc
     4921 ttaatcagtg aggcacctat ctcagcgatc tgtctatttc gttcatccat agttgcctga
     4981 ctccccgtcg tgtagataac tacgatacgg gagggcttac catctggccc cagtgctgca
     5041 atgataccgc gagacccacg ctcaccggct ccagatttat cagcaataaa ccagccagcc
     5101 ggaagggccg agcgcagaag tggtcctgca actttatccg cctccatcca gtctattaat
     5161 tgttgccggg aagctagagt aagtagttcg ccagttaata gtttgcgcaa cgttgttgcc
     5221 attgctacag gcatcgtggt gtcacgctcg tcgtttggta tggcttcatt cagctccggt
     5281 tcccaacgat caaggcgagt tacatgatcc cccatgttgt gcaaaaaagc ggttagctcc
     5341 ttcggtcctc cgatcgttgt cagaagtaag ttggccgcag tgttatcact catggttatg
     5401 gcagcactgc ataattctct tactgtcatg ccatccgtaa gatgcttttc tgtgactggt
     5461 gagtactcaa ccaagtcatt ctgagaatag tgtatgcggc gaccgagttg ctcttgcccg
     5521 gcgtcaatac gggataatac cgcgccacat agcagaactt taaaagtgct catcattgga
     5581 aaacgttctt cggggcgaaa actctcaagg atcttaccgc tgttgagatc cagttcgatg
     5641 taacccactc gtgcacccaa ctgatcttca gcatctttta ctttcaccag cgtttctggg
     5701 tgagcaaaaa caggaaggca aaatgccgca aaaaagggaa taagggcgac acggaaatgt
     5761 tgaatactca tactcttcct ttttcaatat tattgaagca tttatcaggg ttattgtctc
     5821 atgagcggat acatatttga atgtatttag aaaaataaac aaataggggt tccgcgcaca
     5881 tttccccgaa aagtgccacc tgacgtcgac ggatcgggag atctcccgat cccctatggt
     5941 gcactctcag tacaatctgc tctgatgccg catagttaag ccagtatctg ctccctgctt
     6001 gtgtgttgga ggtcgctgag tagtgcgcga gcaaaattta agctacaaca aggcaaggc
//
